>Addgene plasmid #79901 | EZH2_N_FS_v2_Donor | depositor full sequence | sequence record 149772 | EZH2_N_FS_v2_Donor sequence 3251 bps
TCGCGCGTTTCGGTGATGACGGTGAAAACCTCTGACACATGCAGCTCCCGGAGACGGTCACAGCTTGTCT
GTAAGCGGATGCCGGGAGCAGACAAGCCCGTCAGGGCGCGTCAGCGGGTGTTGGCGGGTGTCGGGGCTGG
CTTAACTATGCGGCATCAGAGCAGATTGTACTGAGAGTGCACCATATGGTACCATTATGCCTTGCTACTG
TAACAGCTAATGATGAAAAACAGGATCTGTCTTTATATTTTCTTCCCTCCACAAATGTGGATCTCATAGA
GTTGAAAACTAGGTTGTGATATAGTATAGTATACCTAATTCCTGTAATGGGATCATGTTCCTATAATATG
GCCGCAATTTAGTGTAGAATTTTTGTAAATAAAAGTGTATTTTAAGTTTAACTTAAACTTTCAATGAAGT
GTTTTAAGGATTTAACCATGCAGCACAAATGAGCACCTTTCTGTAAATGCCAACAGTGTAATATGTGTCA
TTTCTTCACTGATTGTTAGTTTGCTGCGGATTAAAACACAGGTGATCATATTCAGGCTGGTTAGATTAGT
GATTTTAATATGAAACCATTGCTTTTAGAATAATCGCCACCATGGGATCCGCCGGCGACTACAAGGACCA
CGACGGCGATTATAAGGATCACGACATCGACTACAAAGACGACGATGACAAGGGCGCCAGCAGCGCCTGG
TCCCACCCTCAGTTTGAGAAGGGCGGAGGCTCTGGCGGCGGAAGCGGAGGATCTGCTTGGAGCCACCCCC
AGTTCGAAAAGGGCGCCGGCCAGACTGGGAAGAAATCTGAGAAGGGACCAGTTTGTTGGCGGAAGCGTGT
AAAATCAGAGTACATGCGACTGAGACAGCTCAAGAGGTTCAGACGAGCTGATGAAGTAAAGGTATAATTT
TATCTTTTGTGAAAATGAATATACAATTAAGGATAGGTTTTTTCCCCTCCTAAGTTCAATAAGTTTTTAT
TTAAAATAATTCTAGCCAAGTTTGTATTTACAATAAGATGAGTGAATACTTGGAAGCTTAGGTTCTTGAT
CTGTCTTAACATTATACCATGCACATTAATCAGTCTTTGTTTAGTATACTTTTATTTGCATATGCAGCTG
CAGAAATGCCTCCCTAAATATAAAGGGATGCATTTCATGATTTTATGTTTCTAAAGTCATTGTGACTCGA
GAATTCTGCATTAATGAATCGGCCAACGCGCGGGGAGAGGCGGTTTGCGTATTGGGCGCTCTTCCGCTTC
CTCGCTCACTGACTCGCTGCGCTCGGTCGTTCGGCTGCGGCGAGCGGTATCAGCTCACTCAAAGGCGGTA
ATACGGTTATCCACAGAATCAGGGGATAACGCAGGAAAGAACATGTGAGCAAAAGGCCAGCAAAAGGCCA
GGAACCGTAAAAAGGCCGCGTTGCTGGCGTTTTTCCATAGGCTCCGCCCCCCTGACGAGCATCACAAAAA
TCGACGCTCAAGTCAGAGGTGGCGAAACCCGACAGGACTATAAAGATACCAGGCGTTTCCCCCTGGAAGC
TCCCTCGTGCGCTCTCCTGTTCCGACCCTGCCGCTTACCGGATACCTGTCCGCCTTTCTCCCTTCGGGAA
GCGTGGCGCTTTCTCATAGCTCACGCTGTAGGTATCTCAGTTCGGTGTAGGTCGTTCGCTCCAAGCTGGG
CTGTGTGCACGAACCCCCCGTTCAGCCCGACCGCTGCGCCTTATCCGGTAACTATCGTCTTGAGTCCAAC
CCGGTAAGACACGACTTATCGCCACTGGCAGCAGCCACTGGTAACAGGATTAGCAGAGCGAGGTATGTAG
GCGGTGCTACAGAGTTCTTGAAGTGGTGGCCTAACTACGGCTACACTAGAAGGACAGTATTTGGTATCTG
CGCTCTGCTGAAGCCAGTTACCTTCGGAAAAAGAGTTGGTAGCTCTTGATCCGGCAAACAAACCACCGCT
GGTAGCGGTGGTTTTTTTGTTTGCAAGCAGCAGATTACGCGCAGAAAAAAAGGATCTCAAGAAGATCCTT
TGATCTTTTCTACGGGGTCTGACGCTCAGTGGAACGAAAACTCACGTTAAGGGATTTTGGTCATGAGATT
ATCAAAAAGGATCTTCACCTAGATCCTTTTAAATTAAAAATGAAGTTTTAAATCAATCTAAAGTATATAT
GAGTAAACTTGGTCTGACAGTTACCAATGCTTAATCAGTGAGGCACCTATCTCAGCGATCTGTCTATTTC
GTTCATCCATAGTTGCCTGACTCCCCGTCGTGTAGATAACTACGATACGGGAGGGCTTACCATCTGGCCC
CAGTGCTGCAATGATACCGCGAGACCCACGCTCACCGGCTCCAGATTTATCAGCAATAAACCAGCCAGCC
GGAAGGGCCGAGCGCAGAAGTGGTCCTGCAACTTTATCCGCCTCCATCCAGTCTATTAATTGTTGCCGGG
AAGCTAGAGTAAGTAGTTCGCCAGTTAATAGTTTGCGCAACGTTGTTGCCATTGCTACAGGCATCGTGGT
GTCACGCTCGTCGTTTGGTATGGCTTCATTCAGCTCCGGTTCCCAACGATCAAGGCGAGTTACATGATCC
CCCATGTTGTGCAAAAAAGCGGTTAGCTCCTTCGGTCCTCCGATCGTTGTCAGAAGTAAGTTGGCCGCAG
TGTTATCACTCATGGTTATGGCAGCACTGCATAATTCTCTTACTGTCATGCCATCCGTAAGATGCTTTTC
TGTGACTGGTGAGTACTCAACCAAGTCATTCTGAGAATAGTGTATGCGGCGACCGAGTTGCTCTTGCCCG
GCGTCAATACGGGATAATACCGCGCCACATAGCAGAACTTTAAAAGTGCTCATCATTGGAAAACGTTCTT
CGGGGCGAAAACTCTCAAGGATCTTACCGCTGTTGAGATCCAGTTCGATGTAACCCACTCGTGCACCCAA
CTGATCTTCAGCATCTTTTACTTTCACCAGCGTTTCTGGGTGAGCAAAAACAGGAAGGCAAAATGCCGCA
AAAAAGGGAATAAGGGCGACACGGAAATGTTGAATACTCATACTCTTCCTTTTTCAATATTATTGAAGCA
TTTATCAGGGTTATTGTCTCATGAGCGGATACATATTTGAATGTATTTAGAAAAATAAACAAATAGGGGT
TCCGCGCACATTTCCCCGAAAAGTGCCACCTGACGTCTAAGAAACCATTATTATCATGACATTAACCTAT
AAAAATAGGCGTATCACGAGGCCCTTTCGTC
Features (pLannotate 1.2.2; 9 found; start..end, strand, type, name):
    137..188     +  misc_feature   bom (fragment): basis of mobility region from pBR322
    662..682     +  CDS            FLAG (fragment): FLAG® epitope tag, followed by an enterokinase cleavage site
    758..781     +  CDS            Strep-Tag II: peptide that binds Strep-Tactin®, an engineered form of streptavidin
    791..901     +  CDS            EZH2 (fragment): EZH2_HUMAN - Also known as KMT6. Experimental evidence at protein level: Swiss-Prot protein existence level 1. Polycomb group (PcG) protein. Catalytic subunit of the PRC2/EED-EZH2 complex, which methylates 'Lys-9' (H3K9me) and 'Lys-27' (H3K27me) of histone H3, leading to transcriptional repression of the affected target gene. Able to mono-, di- and trimethylate 'Lys-27' of histone H3 to form H3K27me1, H3K27me2 and H3K27me3, respectively. Displays a preference for substrates with less methylation, loses activity when progressively more methyl groups are incorporated into H3K27, H3K27me0 > H3K27
   1196..1249    -  CDS            lacI (fragment): lac repressor; lacI; The lac repressor binds to the lac operator to inhibit transcription in E. coli. This inhibition can be relieved by adding lactose or isopropyl-β-D-thiogalactopyranoside (IPTG).
   1432..2020    -  rep_origin     ori: high-copy-number ColE1/pMB1/pBR322/pUC origin of replication
   2191..3051    -  CDS            AmpR: β-lactamase; bla; confers resistance to ampicillin, carbenicillin, and related antibiotics
   3052..3156    -  promoter       AmpR promoter: bla
   3251..35      +  CDS            rop (fragment) (across the origin): Rop protein, which maintains plasmids at low copy number; rop
