[The description below was written by a language model from this plasmid's Addgene catalogue record and pLannotate feature annotations shown in this document.]
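Description:
EZH2_N_FS_v2_Donor is a small (about 3.3 kb) pUC19-based homology-directed repair donor plasmid used to place a 3xFLAG–Twin-Strep tandem affinity tag at the N-terminus of the endogenous human EZH2 gene. It is propagated in E. coli as a high-copy plasmid through the ColE1/pUC-type origin and selected with ampicillin via the β-lactamase gene and its native promoter. The short bom, rop and lacI fragments picked up by the annotation appear to be backbone remnants rather than functional elements.

The payload lies in the region of roughly 660–900 nt, where the feature table detects a FLAG epitope fragment and a Strep-Tag II sequence immediately followed by a fragment of the EZH2 coding sequence. This fits a tag fused in frame to the start of EZH2; the automated annotation flags only part of the full 3xFLAG and Twin-Strep modules named in the catalogue entry. The unannotated sequence on either side of the tag presumably provides the genomic homology arms, but the record does not define their extent. No mammalian promoter, selection marker or reporter is annotated, in keeping with a design in which the tagged protein is expressed from the native EZH2 locus after integration.

According to the depositor, the donor is meant to be delivered together with a matched left/right pair of EZH2-targeting TALEN plasmids, which cut near the start of the gene and stimulate repair from the donor. EZH2 is the catalytic histone H3 lysine 27 methyltransferase subunit of the PRC2 Polycomb complex. The associated work describes a genome-editing approach for mapping multiprotein complexes in human cells, so the knocked-in tag is likely intended for tandem affinity purification of EZH2 and its partners.
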