Addgene plasmid #79901: EZH2_N_FS_v2_Donor
Purpose: (Empty Backbone) N-terminal tagging of human EZH2 with 3xFLAG_Twin_Strep
Depositing lab: Yannick Doyon. Depositing organization: Universite Laval. Publication: A Scalable Genome-Editing-Based Approach for Mapping Multiprotein Complexes in Human Cells. Dalvai M, Loehr J, Jacquet K, Huard CC, Roques C, Herst P, Cote J, Doyon Y. Cell Rep. 2015 Oct 7. pii: S2211-1247(15)01020-7. doi: 10.1016/j.celrep.2015.09.009. PubMed 26456817.
Backbone
  Vector backbone: pUC19
  Vector type: CRISPR, TALEN
  Tag / fusion protein: 3xFLAG_Twin_Strep (N terminal on insert)
Growth in bacteria
  Bacterial resistance: Ampicillin, 100 μg/mL
  Growth temperature: 37°C
  Growth strain: DH5alpha
  Copy number: High Copy
Terms and licenses: Academic/Nonprofit Terms; Industry Terms: Not Available to Industry
Depositor comments: Donor plasmid for tagging EZH2 at its N-terminus. Use in combination with EZH2-TALEN_Right_No_FLAG (Plasmid #79900) and EZH2-TALEN_Left_No_FLAG (Plasmid #79899).
How to cite: EZH2_N_FS_v2_Donor was a gift from Yannick Doyon (Addgene plasmid # 79901 ; http://n2t.net/addgene:79901 ; RRID:Addgene_79901)
