>Addgene plasmid #79901 | EZH2_N_FS_v2_Donor | addgene partial sequence | sequence record 153034 | pRS-marker 5'-cggcatcagagcagattgta-3'
CATTATGCCTTGCTACTGTAACAGCTAATGATGAAAAACAGGATCTGTCTTTATATTTTCTTCCCTCCAC
AAATGTGGATCTCATAGAGTTGAAAACTAGGTTGTGATATAGTATAGTATACCTAATTCCTGTAATGGGA
TCATGTTCCTATAATATGGCCGCAATTTAGTGTAGAATTTTTGTAAATAAAAGTGTATTTTAAGTTTAAC
TTAAACTTTCAATGAAGTGTTTTAAGGATTTAACCATGCAGCACAAATGAGCACCTTTCTGTAAATGCCA
ACAGTGTAATATGTGTCATTTCTTCACTGATTGTTAGTTTGCTGCGGATTAAAACACAGGTGATCATATT
CAGGCTGGTTAGATTAGTGATTTTAATATGAAACCATTGCTTTTAGAATAATCGCCACCATGGGATCCGC
CGGCGACTACAAGGACCACGACGGCGATTATAAGGATCACGACATCGACTACAAAGACGACGATGACAAG
GGCGCCAGCAGCGCCTGGTCCCACCCTCAGTTTGAGAAGGGCGGAGGCTCTGGCGGCGGAAGCGGAGGAT
CTGCTTGGAGCCACCCCCAGTTCGAAAAGGGCGCCGGCCAGACTGGGAAGAAATCTGAGAAGGGACCAGT
TTGTTGGCGGAAGCGTGTAAAATCAGAGTACATGCGACTGAGACAGCTCAAGAGGTTCAGACGAGCTGAT
GAAGTAAAGGTATAATTTTATCTTTTGTGAAAATGAATATACAATTAAGGATAGGTTTTTTCCCCTCCTA
AGTTCAATAAGTTTTTATTTAAAATAATTCTAGCCAAGTTTGTATTTACAATAAGATGAGTGAATACTTG
GAAGCTTAGGTTCTTGATCTGTCTTAACATTATACCATGCACATTAATCAGTCTTTGTTTAGTATACTTT
TATTTGCATATGCAGCTGCAGAAATGCCTCCCTAAATATAAAGGGATGCATTTCATGATTTTATGTTTCT
AAAGTCATTGTGAC
