>Addgene plasmid #79901 | EZH2_N_FS_v2_Donor | addgene partial sequence | sequence record 153035 | L4440 5'-AGCGAGTCAGTGAGCGAG-3'
AACCGCCTCTCCCCGCGCGTTGGCCGATTCATTAATGCAGAATTCTCGAGTCACAATGACTTTAGAAACA
TAAAATCATGAAATGCATCCCTTTATATTTAGGGAGGCATTTCTGCAGCTGCATATGCAAATAAAAGTAT
ACTAAACAAAGACTGATTAATGTGCATGGTATAATGTTAAGACAGATCAAGAACCTAAGCTTCCAAGTAT
TCACTCATCTTATTGTAAATACAAACTTGGCTAGAATTATTTTAAATAAAAACTTATTGAACTTAGGAGG
GGAAAAAACCTATCCTTAATTGTATATTCATTTTCACAAAAGATAAAATTATACCTTTACTTCATCAGCT
CGTCTGAACCTCTTGAGCTGTCTCAGTCGCATGTACTCTGATTTTACACGCTTCCGCCAACAAACTGGTC
CCTTCTCAGATTTCTTCCCAGTCTGGCCGGCGCCCTTTTCGAACTGGGGGTGGCTCCAAGCAGATCCTCC
GCTTCCGCCGCCAGAGCCTCCGCCCTTCTCAAACTGAGGGTGGGACCAGGCGCTGCTGGCGCCCTTGTCA
TCGTCGTCTTTGTAGTCGATGTCGTGATCCTTATAATCGCCGTCGTGGTCCTTGTAGTCGCCGGCGGATC
CCATGGTGGCGATTATTCTAAAAGCAATGGTTTCATATTAAAATCACTAATCTAACCAGCCTGAATATGA
TCACCTGTGTTTTAATCCGCAGCAAACTAACAATCAGTGAAGAAATGACACATATTACACTGTTGGCATT
TACAGAAAGGTGCTCATTTGTGCTGCATGGTTAAATCCTTAAAACACTTCATTGAAAGTTTAAGTTAAAC
TTAAAATACACTTTTATTTACAAAAATTCTACACTAAATTGCGGCCATATTATAGGAACATGATCCCATT
ACAGGAATTAGGTATACTATACTATATCACAACCTAGTTTTCAACTCTATGAGATCCACATTTGTG
